Addgene plasmid #238665: NanoLuc-CCNE1 Vector
Purpose: Express NanoLuc-CCNE1 Fusion Protein in Mammalian Cells under a CMV promoter
Depositing lab: Promega Corporation.
Backbone
  Vector backbone: pFN31K Nluc CMV-neo Flexi(R) Vector
  Vector type: Mammalian Expression
  Selectable markers: Hygromycin
Growth in bacteria
  Bacterial resistance: Kanamycin, 50 μg/mL
  Growth temperature: 37°C
  Growth strain: DH5alpha
  Copy number: High Copy
Gene/Insert
  Gene/Insert name: CCNE1
  Species: H. sapiens (human)
  Mutation: None
  Entrez Gene: CCNE1 (a.k.a. CCNE, pCCNE1)
  Promoter: CMV
  Tag / fusion protein: NanoLuc (R) (N terminal on backbone)
  Cloning method: Other
Terms and licenses: Academic/Nonprofit Terms; Industry Terms
How to cite: NanoLuc-CCNE1 Vector was a gift from Promega Corporation (Addgene plasmid # 238665 ; http://n2t.net/addgene:238665 ; RRID:Addgene_238665)
