[The description below was written by a language model from this plasmid's Addgene catalogue record and pLannotate feature annotations shown in this document.]
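Description:
NanoLuc-CCNE1 Vector is a mammalian expression plasmid of about 6 kb that produces human cyclin E1 (CCNE1), a regulator of the G1/S cell-cycle transition, fused at its N terminus to NanoLuc luciferase. The catalogue names the backbone as pFN31K Nluc CMV-neo Flexi Vector. It is maintained in E. coli through a high-copy ColE1/pUC-type origin and selected with kanamycin, conferred by a neo (nptII) coding sequence that sits just downstream of a synthetic bacterial EM7 promoter.

In the annotated sequence, the human codon-optimised Nluc reading frame lies directly upstream of the unmutated CCNE1 coding sequence on the same strand, followed by a remnant of a multiple cloning site, a short SV40 large T antigen fragment and the SV40 polyadenylation signal. The record states that expression is driven by the CMV promoter. The feature table shows a CMV enhancer flanked by two CMV promoter fragments: a minimal fragment facing the fusion gene and a longer one facing the EM7-neo unit, so the exact promoter arrangement cannot be fully resolved from the annotations alone. An SP6 promoter between the CMV region and Nluc would allow in vitro transcription of the fusion. A separate cassette, consisting of the SV40 enhancer/early promoter, the hph hygromycin phosphotransferase gene and a synthetic poly(A) signal, matches the listed hygromycin selectable marker for mammalian cells. This differs from what the "neo" in the backbone name might suggest.

The stated purpose is simply to express the NanoLuc-CCNE1 fusion in mammalian cells. The small, bright luciferase tag gives a luminescent readout of the cyclin, but the record does not specify a particular assay.
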