Features (pLannotate 1.2.2; 15 found; start..end, strand, type, name):
     17..98      -  polyA_signal   SV40 poly(A) signal: SV40 polyadenylation signal
    121..204     -  CDS            large T antigen (fragment): large T antigen from SV40 (simian virus 40)
    260..292     -  misc_feature   MCS (fragment): pUC18/19 multiple cloning site
    301..1530    -  CDS            CCNE1: CCNE1_HUMAN - Also known as CCNE. Experimental evidence at protein level: Swiss-Prot protein existence level 1. Essential for the control of the cell cycle at the G1/S (start) transition. From Homo sapiens (Human).
   1552..2064    -  CDS            Nluc: NanoLuc® luciferase human codon-optimized
   2103..2121    -  promoter       SP6 promoter: promoter for bacteriophage SP6 RNA polymerase
   2147..2169    -  promoter       minimal CMV promoter (fragment): human cytomegalovirus (CMV) immediate early promoter
   2179..2544    +  enhancer       CMV enhancer: human cytomegalovirus immediate early enhancer
   2546..2733    +  promoter       CMV promoter (fragment): human cytomegalovirus (CMV) immediate early promoter
   2752..2799    +  promoter       EM7 promoter: synthetic bacterial promoter&nbsp
   2831..3622    +  CDS            neo: KKA2_KLEPN - Also known as kan, nptII. Experimental evidence at protein level: Swiss-Prot protein existence level 1. Resistance to kanamycin, neomycin, paromomycin, ribostamycin, butirosin and gentamicin B. From Klebsiella pneumoniae.
   3783..4371    -  rep_origin     ori: high-copy-number ColE1/pMB1/pBR322/pUC origin of replication
   4497..4545    -  polyA_signal   poly(A) signal: synthetic polyadenylation signal
   4584..5606    -  CDS            hph: KHYB_ECOLX - Experimental evidence at protein level: Swiss-Prot protein existence level 1. The aminoglycoside phosphotransferases achieve inactivation of their antibiotic substrates by phosphorylation. Only phosphorylates hygromycin and closely related compounds such as demethyl analogs and destomycin. From Escherichia coli.
   5637..5994    -  promoter       SV40 promoter: SV40 enhancer and early promoter
>Addgene plasmid #238665 | NanoLuc-CCNE1 Vector | addgene full sequence | sequence record 481961 | Addgene NGS Result
AAGACGCGTGACGTCGGCAGTGAAAAAAATGCTTTATTTGTGAAATTTGTGATGCTATTGCTTTATTTGT
AACCATTATAAGCTGCAATAAACAAGTTAACAACAACAATTGCATTCATTTTATGTTTCAGGTTCAGGGG
GAGGTGTGGGAGGTTTTTTAAAGCAAGTAAAACCTCTACAAATGTGGTATGGCTGATTATGATCCGCGGC
CGCAATACGTCGACGTTATCAGCTGACTTCGTACGAGAGCCTAGGTGTTTCTAGAGGATCCCCGGGTACC
GAGCCCGAATTCGTTTAAACCGCCATTTCCGGCCCGCTGCTCTGCTTCTTACCGCTCTGTGGCGGGGTGA
GGAGCCCACTGGGGAGAGGAGAAGCCCTATTTTGTTCAGACAACATGGCTTTCTTTGCTCGGGCTTTGTC
CAGCAAATCCAAGCTGTCTCTGTGGGTCTGTATGTTGTGTGCATCTTCATCAGCGACGCCCCTGAAGTGC
TTCAGTTTTGAGCTCCCCGTCTCCCTTATAACCATGGCAAATGGAACCATCCACTTGACACAGTTCTCTA
TGTCGCACCACTGATACCCTGAAACCTTTTGCATCAATTCAGATGACGAGAAATGATACAAGGCCGAAGC
AGCAAGTATACCATAAGGAAATTCAAGGCAGTCAACATCCAGGACACAGAGATCCAACAGCTCTGCAATC
TGTATAAAGATTTGCTGGGGATACTGCGGCAGTAGCACTTCATGTAAGTCATTTAGATATGCAACCTGCA
TGTATACATTCAGCCAGGACACAATAGTCAGGGGACTTAAACGCCACTTAAGGGCCTTCATAATCATTAA
TTCCATGGTGAGAATTTCATCTCCTGAACAAGCTCCATCTGTCACATACGCAAACTGGTGCAACTTTGGA
GGATAGATTTCCTCAAGTTTGGCTGCAATAAATAAAGATGAAATCCCAATAAGCTGTAAAAGAGTTTTTA
CAACATTTTCTTGTGTCGCCATATACCGGTCAAAGAAATCTTGTGCCAAGTAAAAGGTCTCCCTGTGAAG
TTTATAGACTTCACACACCTCCATTAACCAATCCAGAAGAATTGCTCGCATTTTTGGCTGCAGAAGAGGG
TGTTGCTCAAGAAAGTGCTGATCCCTTAAGTATGTCTTTTCCTTGTTTAACATGATTTTCCAGACTTCCT
CTCTATTTGCCCAGCTCAGTACAGGCAGCGGGGAGCCTCTGGATGGTGCAATAATCCGAGGCTTGCACGT
TGAGTTTGGGTAAACCCGGTCATCATCTTCTTTGTCAGGTGTGGGGATCAGGGAGCAGGGGTCTGCACAG
ACTGCATTATTGTCCCAAGGCTGGCTCCCACACTGGTCCCTCGCCGTCCTGTCGATTTTGGCCATTTCTT
CATCTGGATCCTGCAAAAAAACGGTCACGTTTGCCTTCCTCTTCCTGGAGCGAGCCGAGAACTCCGCGCC
GCCGTCCTCCTTCATGGTGTCCCGCTCCTTCGCATCCCGCTCCCTGCGCTCCCTCGGCATGGCGATCGCG
CCGCTCGAGCCCGCCAGAATGCGTTCGCACAGCCGCCAGCCGGTCACTCCGTTGATGGTTACTCGGAACA
GCAGGGAGCCGTCGGGGTTGATCAGGCGCTCGTCGATAATTTTGTTGCCGTTCCACAGGGTCCCTGTTAC
AGTGATCTTTTTGCCGTCGAACACGGCGATGCCTTCATACGGCCGTCCGAAATAGTCGATCATGTTCGGC
GTAACCCCGTCGATTACCAGTGTGCCATAGTGCAGGATCACCTTAAAGTGATGATCATCCACAGGGTACA
CCACCTTAAAAATTTTTTCGATCTGGCCCATTTGGTCGCCGCTCAGACCTTCATACGGGATGATGACATG
GATGTCGATCTTCAGCCCATTTTCACCGCTCAGGACAATCCTTTGGATCGGAGTTACGGACACCCCGAGA
TTCTGAAACAAACTGGACACACCTCCCTGTTCAAGGACTTGGTCCAGGTTGTAGCCGGCTGTCTGTCGCC
AGTCCCCAACGAAATCTTCGAGTGTGAAGACCATGGTGAGCGCTAGCTGCAAAAAGAACAAGTAGCTTGT
ATTCTATAGTGTCACCTAAATGGGCGATCTGACGGTTCACTAAACCAGCTCTGCTTATATAGGCCTCCCT
GGCGCGCCACTAGTTATTAATAGTAATCAATTACGGGGTCATTAGTTCATAGCCCATATATGGAGTTCCG
CGTTACATAACTTACGGTAAATGGCCCGCCTGGCTGACCGCCCAACGACCCCCGCCCATTGACGTCAATA
ATGACGTATGTTCCCATAGTAACGCCAATAGGGACTTTCCATTGACGTCAATGGGTGGAGTATTTACGGT
AAACTGCCCACTTGGCAGTACATCAAGTGTATCATATGCCAAGTCCGCCCCCTATTGACGTCAATGACGG
TAAATGGCCCGCCTGGCATTATGCCCAGTACATGACCTTACGGGACTTTCCTACTTGGCAGTACATCTAC
GTATTAGTCATCGCTATTACCATGGTGATGCGGTTTTGGCAGTACACCAATGGGCGTGGATAGCGGTTTG
ACTCACGGGGATTTCCAAGTCTCCACCCCATTGACGTCAATGGGAGTTTGTTTTGGCACCAAAATCAACG
GGACTTTCCAAAATGTCGTAATAACCCCGCCCCGTTGACGCAAATGGGCGGTAGGCGTGTACGGTGGGAG
GTCAAATCGAATTCTAATACTGTTGACAATTAATCATCGGCATAGTATATCGGCATAGTATAATACGACA
AGGTGAGGAACTAAACCCAGGAGGCAGATCATGATTGAACAAGATGGATTGCACGCAGGTTCTCCGGCCG
CTTGGGTGGAGAGGCTATTCGGCTATGACTGGGCACAACAGACAATCGGCTGCTCTGATGCCGCCGTGTT
CCGGCTGTCAGCGCAGGGGCGCCCGGTTCTTTTTGTCAAGACCGACCTGTCCGGTGCCCTGAATGAACTG
CAGGACGAGGCAGCGCGGCTATCGTGGCTGGCCACGACGGGCGTTCCTTGCGCAGCTGTGCTCGACGTTG
TCACTGAAGCGGGAAGGGACTGGCTGCTATTGGGCGAAGTGCCGGGGCAGGATCTCCTGTCATCTCACCT
TGCTCCTGCCGAGAAAGTATCCATCATGGCTGATGCAATGCGGCGGCTGCATACGCTTGATCCGGCTACC
TGCCCATTCGACCACCAAGCGAAACATCGCATCGAGCGAGCACGTACTCGGATGGAAGCCGGTCTTGTCG
ATCAGGATGATCTGGACGAAGAGCATCAGGGGCTCGCGCCAGCCGAACTGTTCGCCAGGCTCAAGGCGCG
CATGCCCGACGGCGAGGATCTCGTCGTGACCCATGGCGATGCCTGCTTGCCGAATATCATGGTGGAAAAT
GGCCGCTTTTCTGGATTCATCGACTGTGGCCGGCTGGGTGTGGCGGACCGCTATCAGGACATAGCGTTGG
CTACCCGTGATATTGCTGAAGAGCTTGGCGGCGAATGGGCTGACCGCTTCCTCGTGCTTTACGGTATCGC
CGCTCCCGATTCGCAGCGCATCGCCTTCTATCGCCTTCTTGACGAGTTCTTCTGATTCGAAATGACCGAC
CAAGCGACGCCCAACCGGTATCAGCTCACTCAAAGGCGGTAATACGGTTATCCACAGAATCAGGGGATAA
CGCAGGAAAGAACATGTGAGCAAAAGGCCAGCAAAAGGCCAGGAACCGTAAAAAGGCCGCGTTGCTGGCG
TTTTTCCATAGGCTCCGCCCCCCTGACGAGCATCACAAAAATCGACGCTCAAGTCAGAGGTGGCGAAACC
CGACAGGACTATAAAGATACCAGGCGTTTCCCCCTGGAAGCTCCCTCGTGCGCTCTCCTGTTCCGACCCT
GCCGCTTACCGGATACCTGTCCGCCTTTCTCCCTTCGGGAAGCGTGGCGCTTTCTCATAGCTCACGCTGT
AGGTATCTCAGTTCGGTGTAGGTCGTTCGCTCCAAGCTGGGCTGTGTGCACGAACCCCCCGTTCAGCCCG
ACCGCTGCGCCTTATCCGGTAACTATCGTCTTGAGTCCAACCCGGTAAGACACGACTTATCGCCACTGGC
AGCAGCCACTGGTAACAGGATTAGCAGAGCGAGGTATGTAGGCGGTGCTACAGAGTTCTTGAAGTGGTGG
CCTAACTACGGCTACACTAGAAGGACAGTATTTGGTATCTGCGCTCTGCTGAAGCCAGTTACCTTCGGAA
AAAGAGTTGGTAGCTCTTGATCCGGCAAACAAACCACCGCTGGTAGCGGTGGTTTTTTTGTTTGCAAGCA
GCAGATTACGCGCAGAAAAAAAGGATTTCAAGAAGATCCTTTGATCTTTTCTACGGGGTCTGACGCTCAG
TGGAACGAAAACTCACGTTAAGGGATTTTGGTCATGAGATTATCAAAAAGGATCTTCACCTAGATCCTTT
TATAGTCCGGAATCGTCACACAAAAAACCAACACACAGATGTAATGAAAATAAAGATATTTTATTGCGGC
CATCGTGATGGCTAGAGTCTAAACTCGACCTACCTCCTTAGCGCGCGGTCGTGTACTGGGCCGGCGGTTG
CCGCTGTCGGCCAGCACCTCGACGCAGCCGTCGGTCCATACGGCTGCGCTCCGGCGAGCGATTTGTGTGC
GACCGACGGTGCCGGCCCCGCTGCGGACGATGGCATCGCAGCGGCCTTGAGCCCAGGCAGCATCGTCGAA
GTTGCCGTCCACGAGGCTCTGGTAGAGCTGATCCAGGCCGATGCGCAGCATGTAGGCTCGCAGACGAGGG
CTGCCGGCCAGCTCGGGATGCCGGCGCTCGAAGTAGCGAGTCTGCTGCTCCATGCAAGCCAGCCAGGGCC
GCCAGAAGAAGATGTTGGCCACCTCGTACTGACTGTCCCCGAACATAGCTTCGGACCAGTCGATTACGGC
GGTGATGCGGCCGTTGTCGGTCAGGACGTTGTTGCTGCCGAAGTCGGCATGGACGAGGTGGCGCACCTCG
GGACAGTCTTCGGCCCACAGCATCAGTTCGTCCAGGGCTTGAGCTACGCTGGCGGACACGGTGTCGTCCA
TCACGGTCTGCCAGTGGTAGACATGGGGATCAGCAATGGCGCAAATGAAATCCCGCCAGGTTGTGTACTG
GCCGATGCCTTGGGGCCCGAATGGGCCGAAGCCGCTGGTTTGACTGAGGTCGGCGGCGGCAATAGCATCC
ATAGCTTCGGCGACAGGCTGTAACACAGCAGGCAGCTCTGTTTCGGGGAGGTCTTGGAGAGTAACGCCTT
GGGCGCGTCTACTGATGCAGTATGTCAGGCTCTCGCTGAACTCGCCGATGTCCAACACTTCGGGGATGGG
TAGTGCAGCGCTGGCGAAGTGGCGGTACACGTAGCGGTCTTTGTAGAAGCCATCAGCGCAGCTATTCACC
CGCAGTACATAGCCGCGTCCGCCGACATCGAAGCTGAAGGCTCGGCTCTCTTCGCCCTCCGACAACTGCA
TCAGGTCGCTCACACTGTCGAACTTCTCGATGAGAAATTTTTCAACGCTGGTAGCGGTGAGTTCGGGCTT
CTTCATGGTGGCGCTAGTGTCAGAAGAATCGAGCTTTTTGCAAAAGCCTAGGCCTCCAAAAAAGCCTCCT
CACTACTTCTGGAATAGCTCAGAGGCCGAGGCGGCCTCGGCCTCTGCATAAATAAAAAAAATTAGTCAGC
CATGGGGCGGAGAATGGGCGGAACTGGGCGGAGTTAGGGGCGGGATGGGCGGAGTTAGGGGCGGGACTAT
GGTTGCTGACTAATTGAGATGCATGCTTTGCATACTTCTGCCTGCTGGGGAGCCTGGGGACTTTCCACAC
CTGGTTGCTGACTAATTGAGATGCATGCTTTGCATACTTCTGCCTGCTGGGGAGCCTGGGGACTTTCCAC
ACCCTAACTGACACACATTCCACAGCTGGTTCTTTCCGCCTCAGAAGGTACCTAACCAAGTTCCTCTTTC
AGAGGTTATTTCAGGCCATGGTGCTGCGC
